>Addgene plasmid #241087 | pDMJ2-SARS-CoV-2-Spike (BA.2.75-6c) | addgene full sequence | sequence record 486212 | Addgene NGS Result
ATGTTCGTGTTTCTGGTTCTTCTTCCCCTGGTGTCTAGTCAGTGCGTCAACTTGATCACGCGAACACAGA
GCTACACCAATTCCTTTACACGAGGCGTCTACTATCCCGACAAGGTGTTCCGAAGCAGTGTTTTGCACTC
CACGCAGGACCTTTTCTTGCCCTTCTTCTCAAATGTGACTTGGTTTCATGCAATACACGTATCCGGGACT
AATGGCACTAAGAGATTCGACAATCCCGTGTTGCCTTTTAACGACGGCGTGTATTTTGCCAGTACAGAAA
AGAGCAATATTATCCGGGGATGGATCTTCGGCACGACTCTGGATAGTAAAACACAATCCCTGCTGATCGT
GAATAATGCGACAAACGTCGTCATAAAAGTCTGCGAGTTCCAGTTCTGCAACGACCCTTTCCTCGACGTG
TATTACCATAACAACAATAAATCTCGGATGGAAAGTGAGCTGCGCGTGTACTCCAGTGCAAATAACTGTA
CTTTTGAGTACGTAAGCCAGCCTTTCCTGATGGACCTCGAAGGGAAACAGGGGAACTTTAAGAACCTGCG
CGAATTCGTGTTCAAGAACATCGACGGTTATTTTAAAATATACAGCAAGCACACCCCTGTGAACCTGGGC
AGAGATTTGCCACAAGGTTTTAGCGCCCTGGAACCCCTCGTGGACCTTCCTATCGGCATCAACATCACGC
GCTTCCAAACTCTGCTCGCACTGCATCGGTCTTATCTGACCCCTGGAGATTCATCCTCAAGCTGGACCGC
GGGTGCTGCTGCATATTATGTGGGATATCTGCAGCCTAGGACCTTCCTGCTCAAATACAACGAGAACGGC
ACCATCACTGACGCTGTTGATTGCGCGCTGGACCCATTGTCTGAAACCAAATGCACACTGAAAAGCTTCA
CAGTCGAGAAGGGCATTTACCAGACGAGCAACTTCAGAGTTCAGCCCACAGAGAGCATCGTTCGCTTCCC
CAACATTACCAATTTGTGCCCATTCCACGAGGTCTTTAACGCAACTACCTTTGCCAGTGTTTACGCCTGG
AACAGGAAACGGATATCCAATTGCGTGGCCGATTACAGCGTACTGTACAATTTCGCTCCCTTTTTCGCCT
TTAAATGCTACGGTGTCTCCCCTACGAAGCTGAATGATCTGTGCTTTACTAATGTCTATGCGGACAGCTT
CGTTATTAGAGGTAACGAGGTCAGCCAAATCGCCCCAGGGCAGACTGGAGTGATAGCCGACTACAATTAC
AAACTGCCAGATGATTTCACCGGCTGCGTCATCGCCTGGAACTCCAATAAGCTCGATAGTAAAGTGAGCG
GCAATTACAACTATCGGTATAGGCTGTTTCGAAAGAGCAAGCTGAAACCTTTTGAGCGGGACATTTCAAC
AGAGATCTACCAGGCCGGAAACAAGCCCTGCAACGGGGTCGCCGGGTTCAATTGTTACCGGCCGCTGCAA
AGCTATGGATTTCGGCCGACTTACGGCGTTGGCCACCAGCCATATCGGGTGGTGGTGCTGTCATTTGAGC
TGCTTCATGCGCCTGCTACAGTATGTGGGCCTAAACTGTCTACCAATCTGGTGAAAAATAAGTGCGTGAA
CTTCAACTTCAATGGCCTCACCGGGACAGGCGTGTTGACAGAATCCAATAAGAAATTCCTGCCATTCCAG
CAGTTCGGCAGGGATATCGCAGACACGACCGATGCGGTGCGAGATCCCCAGACATTGGAGATTCTGGACA
TTACTCCTTGTTCTTTTGGAGGAGTGAGTGTTATTACTCCCGGCACAAATACCTCAAATCAAGTCGCTGT
GCTGTATCAAGGTGTAAACTGTACCGAGGTCCCCGTGGCTATTCACGCCGACCAGCTGACCCCAACATGG
CGGGTATACAGCACCGGTTCTAATGTATTCCAGACCAGAGCCGGCTGCCTCATTGGAGCCGAGTACGTGA
ACAACTCTTATGAATGTGATATACCGATTGGAGCAGGTATCTGCGCCTCTTATCAGACCCAGACAAAGAG
CCACAGAAGGGCTAGGAGCGTGGCCTCCCAGTCCATAATCGCCTATACAATGTCACTGGGGGCTGAAAAT
TCAGTGGCATACAGTAACAACTCTATCGCTATCCCCACAAATTTTACCATCTCTGTGACTACAGAGATCC
TGCCAGTGTCTATGACTAAAACCTCCGTGGACTGTACCATGTACATCTGTGGTGATAGCACCGAATGTTC
CAACCTGCTCCTGCAGTACGGCAGCTTCTGCACACAGCTGAAGAGGGCACTGACAGGAATCGCCGTCGAA
CAGGATAAGAACACTCAGGAGGTGTTTGCGCAGGTTAAGCAGATTTACAAGACGCCACCAATCAAGTACT
TCGGTGGGTTCAATTTCTCTCAAATTCTGCCTGATCCTTCTAAGCCATCTAAGCGGAGCTTTATAGAGGA
TTTGCTCTTTAATAAGGTGACCCTCGCCGATGCTGGATTTATTAAGCAGTATGGCGACTGTTTGGGAGAC
ATTGCTGCTCGCGATCTGATATGTGCCCAGAAATTCAACGGGCTGACCGTACTCCCACCGCTGCTCACTG
ATGAGATGATCGCACAATATACCAGCGCCCTGCTGGCCGGCACTATTACATCCGGCTGGACGTTCGGAGC
AGGAGCCGCACTGCAAATACCTTTTGCCATGCAGATGGCATATCGCTTCAATGGGATCGGGGTGACCCAG
AACGTCCTGTACGAAAACCAGAAACTTATCGCTAACCAGTTCAATTCCGCCATTGGTAAAATCCAGGACA
GCTTGAGTTCCACAGCCAGCGCCCTCGGGAAATTGCAAGATGTAGTCAATCACAATGCACAAGCCCTGAA
TACTCTCGTCAAGCAACTGTCATCCAAGTTCGGTGCTATATCCTCCGTGCTGAATGATATCCTTAGTAGA
TTGGATAAGGTGGAGGCAGAAGTCCAGATCGACCGGCTTATTACTGGAAGGCTGCAGAGTCTGCAGACGT
ACGTCACGCAGCAGCTTATCAGAGCCGCCGAGATTAGAGCATCTGCGAATCTGGCTGCTACAAAGATGAG
TGAATGCGTGCTCGGGCAATCAAAGCGGGTCGACTTTTGTGGGAAGGGGTACCACCTCATGAGCTTCCCC
CAATCCGCCCCACATGGCGTTGTGTTCCTGCATGTTACTTACGTTCCCGCTCAAGAGAAGAACTTTACTA
CCGCTCCGGCGATCTGCCACGACGGTAAGGCACACTTTCCACGCGAAGGCGTCTTTGTTAGCAATGGAAC
ACACTGGTTTGTTACCCAGAGGAACTTTTATGAGCCCCAGATAATCACAACCGACAACACATTCGTATCT
GGGAACTGTGACGTAGTTATTGGGATCGTGAACAACACCGTGTACGATCCTCTCCAACCGGAACTTGACT
CTTTCAAGGAGGAACTGGATAAGTACTTTAAGAATCACACCTCACCCGATGTTGACCTCGGCGACATTTC
AGGAATTAATGCTAGCGTGGTGAACATCCAGAAAGAGATTGATAGACTTAACGAAGTGGCCAAGAACCTC
AACGAATCACTTATTGACCTGCAGGAGCTGGGAAAATATGAGCAGTACATTAAATGGCCTTGGTACATTT
GGCTGGGCTTTATAGCAGGCCTGATCGCTATCGTCATGGTGACCATCATGCTTTGTTGTATGACTAGCTG
CTGCAGCTGCCTCAAGGGCTGTTGTAGCTGCGGCTCTTGCTGTAAATAATGATGAGGATCCAGATCTGCT
GTGCCTTCTAGTTGCCAGCCATCTGTTGTTTGCCCCTCCCCCGTGCCTTCCTTGACCCTGGAAGGTGCCA
CTCCCACTGTCCTTTCCTAATAAAATGAGGAAATTGCATCGCATTGTCTGAGTAGGTGTCATTCTATTCT
GGGGGGTGGGGTGGGGCAGGACAGCAAGGGGGAGGATTGGGAAGACAATAGCAGGCATGCTGGGGATGCG
GTGGGCTCTATGGGTACCCAGGTGCTGAAGAATTGACCCGGTTCCTCCTGGGCCAGAAAGAAGCAGGCAC
ATCCCCTTCTCTGTGACACACCCTGTCCACGCCCCTGGTTCTTAGTTCCAGCCCCACTCATAGGACACTC
ATAGCTCAGGAGGGCTCCGCCTTCAATCCCACCCGCTAAAGTACTTGGAGCGGTCTCTCCCTCCCTCATC
AGCCCACCAAACCAAACCTAGCCTCCAAGAGTGGGAAGAAATTAAAGCAAGATAGGCTATTAAGTGCAGA
GGGAGAGAAAATGCCTCCAACATGTGAGGAAGTAATGAGAGAAATCATAGAATTTTAAGGCCATGATTTA
AGGCCAATCGGAAAGAACATGTGAGCAAAAGGCCAGCAAAAGGCCAGGAACCGTAAAAAGGCCGCGTTGC
TGGCGTTTTTCCATAGGCTCCGCCCCCCTGACGAGCATCACAAAAATCGACGCTCAAGTCAGAGGTGGCG
AAACCCGACAGGACTATAAAGATACCAGGCGTTTCCCCCTGGAAGCTCCCTCGTGCGCTCTCCTGTTCCG
ACCCTGCCGCTTACCGGATACCTGTCCGCCTTTCTCCCTTCGGGAAGCGTGGCGCTTTCTCATAGCTCAC
GCTGTAGGTATCTCAGTTCGGTGTAGGTCGTTCGCTCCAAGCTGGGCTGTGTGCACGAACCCCCCGTTCA
GCCCGACCGCTGCGCCTTATCCGGTAACTATCGTCTTGAGTCCAACCCGGTAAGACACGACTTATCGCCA
CTGGCAGCAGCCACTGGTAACAGGATTAGCAGAGCGAGGTATGTAGGCGGTGCTACAGAGTTCTTGAAGT
GGTGGCCTAACTACGGCTACACTAGAAGAACAGTATTTGGTATCTGCGCTCTGCTGAAGCCAGTTACCTT
CGGAAAAAGAGTTGGTAGCTCTTGATCCGGCAAACAAACCACCGCTGGTAGCGGTGGTTTTTTTGTTTGC
AAGCAGCAGATTACGCGCAGAAAAAAAGGATCTCAAGAAGATCCTTTGATCTTTTCTACGGGGTCTGACG
CTCAGTGGAACGAAAACTCACGTTAAGGGATTTTGGTCATGAGATTATCAAAAAGGATCTTCACCTAGAT
CCTTTTAAATTAAAAATGAAGTTTTAAATCAATCTAAAGTATATATGAGTAAACTTGGTCTGACAGTTAC
CAATGCTTAATCAGTGAGGCACCTATCTCAGCGATCTGTCTATTTCGTTCATCCATAGTTGCCTGACTCC
CCGTCGTGTAGATAACTACGATACGGGAGGGCTTACCATCTGGCCCCAGTGCTGCAATGATACCGCGAGA
CCCACGCTCACCGGCTCCAGATTTATCAGCAATAAACCAGCCAGCCGGAAGGGCCGAGCGCAGAAGTGGT
CCTGCAACTTTATCCGCCTCCATCCAGTCTATTAATTGTTGCCGGGAAGCTAGAGTAAGTAGTTCGCCAG
TTAATAGTTTGCGCAACGTTGTTGCCATTGCTACAGGCATCGTGGTGTCACGCTCGTCGTTTGGTATGGC
TTCATTCAGCTCCGGTTCCCAACGATCAAGGCGAGTTACATGATCCCCCATGTTGTGCAAAAAAGCGGTT
AGCTCCTTCGGTCCTCCGATCGTTGTCAGAAGTAAGTTGGCCGCAGTGTTATCACTCATGGTTATGGCAG
CACTGCATAATTCTCTTACTGTCATGCCATCCGTAAGATGCTTTTCTGTGACTGGTGAGTACTCAACCAA
GTCATTCTGAGAATAGTGTATGCGGCGACCGAGTTGCTCTTGCCCGGCGTCAATACGGGATAATACCGCG
CCACATAGCAGAACTTTAAAAGTGCTCATCATTGGAAAACGTTCTTCGGGGCGAAAACTCTCAAGGATCT
TACCGCTGTTGAGATCCAGTTCGATGTAACCCACTCGTGCACCCAACTGATCTTCAGCATCTTTTACTTT
CACCAGCGTTTCTGGGTGAGCAAAAACAGGAAGGCAAAATGCCGCAAAAAAGGGAATAAGGGCGACACGG
AAATGTTGAATACTCATACTCTTCCTTTTTCAATATTATTGAAGCATTTATCAGGGTTATTGTCTCATGA
GCGGATACATATTTGAATGTATTTAGAAAAATAAACAAATAGGGGTTCCGCGCACATTTCCCCGAAAAGT
GCCACCTGACGTCCCAATGATTGCACCATATGCGGTGTGAAATACCGCACAGATGCGTAAGGAGAAAATA
CCGCATCAGATTGGCTATTGGCCATTGCATACGTTGTATCCATATCATAATATGTACATTTATATTGGCT
CATGTCCAACATTACCGCCATGTTGACATTGATTATTGACTAGTTATTAATAGTAATCAATTACGGGGTC
ATTAGTTCATAGCCCATATATGGAGTTCCGCGTTACATAACTTACGGTAAATGGCCCGCCTGGCTGACCG
CCCAACGACCCCCGCCCATTGACGTCAATAATGACGTATGTTCCCATAGTAACGCCAATAGGGACTTTCC
ATTGACGTCAATGGGTGGAGTATTTACGGTAAACTGCCCACTTGGCAGTACATCAAGTGTATCATATGCC
AAGTACGCCCCCTATTGACGTCAATGACGGTAAATGGCCCGCCTGGCATTATGCCCAGTACATGACCTTA
TGGGACTTTCCTACTTGGCAGTACATCTACGTATTAGTCATCGCTATTACCATGGTGATGCGGTTTTGGC
AGTACATCAATGGGCGTGGATAGCGGTTTGACTCACGGGGATTTCCAAGTCTCCACCCCATTGACGTCAA
TGGGAGTTTGTTTTGGCACCAAAATCAACGGGACTTTCCAAAATGTCGTAACAACTCCGCCCCATTGACG
CAAATGGGCGGTAGGCGTGTACGGTGGGAGGTCTATATAAGCAGAGCTCGTTTAGTGAACCGTCAGATCG
CCTGGAGACGCCATCCACGCTGTTTTGACCTCCATAGAAGACACCGGGACCGATCCAGCCTCCATCGGCT
CGCATCTCTCCTTCACGCGCCCGCCGCCCTACCTGAGGCCGCCATCCACGCCGGTTGAGTCGCGTTCTGC
CGCCTCCCGCCTGTGGTGCCTCCTGAACTGCGTCCGCCGTCTAGGTAAGTTTAAAGCTCAGGTCGAGACC
GGGCCTTTGTCCGGCGCTCCCTTGGAGCCTACCTAGACTCAGCCGGCTCTCCACGCTTTGCCTGACCCTG
CTTGCTCAACTCTAGTTAACGGTGGAGGGCAGTGTAGTCTGAGCAGTACTCGTTGCTGCCGCGCGCGCCA
CCAGACATAATAGCTGACAGACTAACAGACTGTTCCTTTCCATGGGTCTTTTCTGCAGTCACCGTCGTCG
ACACGTGTGATCAGATATCGCGGCCGCTCTAGA
Features (pLannotate 1.2.2; 10 found; start..end, strand, type, name):
      1..3756    +  CDS            S: SPIKE_SARS2 - Experimental evidence at protein level: Swiss-Prot protein existence level 1. [Spike glycoprotein]: May down-regulate host tetherin (BST2) by lysosomal degradation, thereby counteracting its antiviral activity. From Severe acute respiratory syndrome coronavirus 2 (2019-nCoV) (SARS-CoV-2).
   3779..4003    +  polyA_signal   bGH poly(A) signal: bovine growth hormone polyadenylation signal
   4418..5006    -  rep_origin     ori: high-copy-number ColE1/pMB1/pBR322/pUC origin of replication
   5177..6037    -  CDS            AmpR: β-lactamase; bla; confers resistance to ampicillin, carbenicillin, and related antibiotics
   6038..6142    -  promoter       AmpR promoter: bla
   6182..6239    +  misc_feature   bom (fragment): basis of mobility region from pBR322
   6325..6704    +  enhancer       CMV enhancer: human cytomegalovirus immediate early enhancer
   6705..6908    +  promoter       CMV promoter: human cytomegalovirus (CMV) immediate early promoter
   6997..7224    +  LTR            5' LTR (truncated) (fragment): truncated 5' long terminal repeat (LTR) from human T-cell leukemia virus (HTLV) type 1
   7228..7338    +  intron         CMV intron (fragment): modified intron A from human cytomegalovirus
