[The description below was written by a language model from this plasmid's Addgene catalogue record and pLannotate feature annotations shown in this document.]
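Description:
pDMJ2-SARS-CoV-2-Spike (BA.2.75-6c) is a 7.4 kb mammalian expression plasmid built on the pDMJ2 backbone that produces a variant SARS-CoV-2 spike glycoprotein for pseudotyping viral particles. It is propagated in E. coli as a high-copy plasmid through a ColE1/pUC-type origin and is selected with ampicillin via a β-lactamase gene driven by its own bla promoter. A short fragment of the pBR322 basis-of-mobility region is also annotated in the backbone. No mammalian selection marker or reporter appears in the feature table, which suggests use by transient transfection.

The spike open reading frame (about 3.76 kb, made by gene synthesis) sits downstream of the human cytomegalovirus immediate-early enhancer and promoter. Between the promoter and the coding sequence lie a fragment of the HTLV-1 5' LTR and a fragment of modified CMV intron A, a composite 5' leader arrangement commonly used to boost mRNA processing and translation in mammalian cells. Transcripts are terminated by the bovine growth hormone polyadenylation signal. No epitope tag is annotated.

The insert carries an extensive set of substitutions and a three-residue N-terminal deletion. Most of these are changes listed for the Omicron BA.2.75 background, such as D614G, N501Y, N460K and P681H. The "6c" designation indicates additional designed changes, in keeping with the associated study on computationally designed spike proteins that mimic antibody escape during viral evolution. The record does not specify which mutations are the designed ones. The plasmid supplies spike as the envelope protein when making pseudotyped virus, and the study's subject suggests such particles serve to assess immune evasion, although the record does not name the assays.
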