Addgene plasmid #241087: pDMJ2-SARS-CoV-2-Spike (BA.2.75-6c)
Purpose: Expresses SARS-CoV-2 spike (BA.2.75-6c) protein for creating pseudotyped virus
Depositing lab: Jeremy Luban. Depositing organization: University of Massachusetts, Worcester. Publication: Computationally designed proteins mimic antibody immune evasion in viral evolution. Youssef N, Gurev S, Ghantous F, Brock KP, Jaimes JA, Thadani NN, Dauphin A, Sherman AC, Yurkovetskiy L, Soto D, Estanboulieh R, Kotzen B, Notin P, Kollasch AW, Cohen AA, Dross SE, Erasmus J, Fuller DH, Bjorkman PJ, Lemieux JE, Luban J, Seaman MS, Marks DS. Immunity. 2025 May 6:S1074-7613(25)00178-5. doi: 10.1016/j.immuni.2025.04.015. PubMed 40345199.
Backbone
  Vector backbone: pDMJ2
  Vector type: Mammalian Expression
Growth in bacteria
  Bacterial resistance: Ampicillin, 100 μg/mL
  Growth temperature: 37°C
  Growth strain: DH5alpha
  Copy number: High Copy
Gene/Insert
  Gene/Insert name: Spike (BA.2.75-6c)
  Species: SARS-CoV-2
  Mutation: T19I,L24del,P25del,P26del,A27S,G142D,K147N,W152R,F157L,I210V,V213G,G257S,G339H,R346T,S371F,S373P,S375F,T376A,D405N,R408S,K417V,N440K,G446S,L452R,N460K,S477N,T478K,E484A,F490R,Q498R,N501Y,Y505H,K529L,D614G,H655Y,N679K,P681H,N764K,D796Y,Q954H,N969K
  Entrez Gene: S (a.k.a. GU280_gp02, spike glycoprotein)
  Cloning method: Gene Synthesis
Terms and licenses: Academic/Nonprofit Terms; Industry Terms: Not Available to Industry
How to cite: pDMJ2-SARS-CoV-2-Spike (BA.2.75-6c) was a gift from Jeremy Luban (Addgene plasmid # 241087 ; http://n2t.net/addgene:241087 ; RRID:Addgene_241087)
